Addgene plasmid #217756: p2X-KSR1-CA3-EGFP (2x-C-KSR)
Purpose: Fluorescent reporter for ceramide (putative, mammalian expression)
Depositing lab: Paula Nunes-Hasler. Depositing organization: University of Geneva. Publication: Development of Genetically Encoded Fluorescent KSR1-Based Probes to Track Ceramides during Phagocytosis. Girik V, van Ek L, Dentand Quadri I, Azam M, Cruz Cobo M, Mandavit M, Riezman I, Riezman H, Gavin AC, Nunes-Hasler P. Int J Mol Sci. 2024 Mar 5;25(5):2996. doi: 10.3390/ijms25052996. PubMed 38474242.
Backbone
  Vector backbone: pEGFP-N1
  Backbone manufacturer: Clonetech
  Backbone size w/o insert (bp): 4600
  Total vector size (bp): 4978
  Modifications to backbone: Insertion of 1st KSR1 CA3 domain (see plasmid pKSR1-CA3-EGFP)
  Vector type: Mammalian Expression
  Selectable markers: Neomycin (select with G418)
Growth in bacteria
  Bacterial resistance: Kanamycin, 50 μg/mL
  Growth temperature: 37°C
  Growth strain: DH5alpha
  Copy number: Unknown
Gene/Insert
  Gene/Insert name: Kinase suppressor of ras 1 CA3 domain (alt name: KSR1)
  Species: H. sapiens (human)
  Insert size (bp): 321
  Mutation: Two tandem CA3 domain (aa 317-400) 1st linker GGSSGGGGA, 2nd LELKLRILQS (contains autophagy sequence)
  GenBank ID: XM_047436985
  Entrez Gene: KSR1 (a.k.a. KSR, RSU2)
  Promoter: CMV
  Tag / fusion protein: EGFP (C terminal on backbone)
  Cloning method: Restriction Enzyme; 5′ cloning site XhoI (not destroyed); 3′ cloning site KpnI (not destroyed)
  Sequencing primers: 5′ CGCAAATGGGCGGTAGGCGTG; 3′ GGTTCAGGGGGAGGTGTG
Terms and licenses: Academic/Nonprofit Terms; Industry Terms
How to cite: p2X-KSR1-CA3-EGFP (2x-C-KSR) was a gift from Paula Nunes-Hasler (Addgene plasmid # 217756 ; http://n2t.net/addgene:217756 ; RRID:Addgene_217756)
