[The description below was written by a language model from this plasmid's Addgene catalogue record and pLannotate feature annotations shown in this document.]
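Description:
p2X-KSR1-CA3-EGFP (2x-C-KSR) is a mammalian expression plasmid built on the pEGFP-N1 backbone that encodes a putative genetically encoded fluorescent reporter for ceramide. The human cytomegalovirus immediate-early enhancer and promoter drive an open reading frame made of two tandem copies of the CA3 domain of human kinase suppressor of Ras 1 (KSR1, residues 317–400). The copies are joined by a short glycine/serine-rich linker, and a second linker connects them to EGFP supplied by the backbone at the C terminus; the record notes that this second linker contains an autophagy sequence. The second CA3 copy was added to an earlier single-domain construct by restriction cloning between XhoI and KpnI sites, both retained. An SV40 polyadenylation signal terminates the transcript.

In the automated feature table, the first repeat is called as a KSR1 fragment and the second as a KSR2 fragment. The latter most likely reflects homology-based matching to the related paralogue rather than a different insert, since the catalogue entry describes both copies as KSR1. The short large T antigen, ble and bGH poly(A) fragment calls are probably similar annotation hits within backbone sequence rather than functional elements. The sequenced record is 5,233 nt, somewhat larger than the catalogued total size.

Propagation in E. coli relies on a high-copy ColE1/pUC-type origin, and an f1 origin is also present. A single Tn5 NeoR/KanR gene sits behind both a bacterial promoter and the SV40 early promoter and is followed by the HSV TK polyadenylation signal. It gives kanamycin resistance in bacteria and G418 selection in mammalian cells. The associated work used such KSR1-based probes to follow ceramide distribution in cells during phagocytosis.
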