Features (pLannotate 1.2.2; 16 found; start..end, strand, type, name):
     61..364     +  enhancer       CMV enhancer: human cytomegalovirus immediate early enhancer
    365..568     +  promoter       CMV promoter: human cytomegalovirus (CMV) immediate early promoter
    585..860     +  CDS            KSR1 (fragment): KSR1_HUMAN - Also known as KSR. Experimental evidence at protein level: Swiss-Prot protein existence level 1. Part of a multiprotein signaling complex which promotes phosphorylation of Raf family members and activation of downstream MAP kinases (By similarity). Independently of its kinase activity, acts as MAP2K1/MEK1 and MAP2K2/MEK2-dependent allosteric activator of BRAF; upon binding to MAP2K1/MEK1 or MAP2K2/MEK2, dimerizes with BRAF and promotes BRAF-mediated phosphorylation of MAP2K1/MEK1 and/or MAP2K2/MEK2 (PubMed:29433126). Promotes activation of MAPK1 and/or MAPK3, both in response to E
    942..1169    +  CDS            KSR2 (fragment): KSR2_HUMAN - Experimental evidence at protein level: Swiss-Prot protein existence level 1. Location-regulated scaffold connecting MEK to RAF. Has very low protein kinase activity and can phosphorylate MAP2K1 at several Ser and Thr residues with very low efficiency (in vitro). Acts as MAP2K1/MEK1-dependent allosteric activator of BRAF; upon binding to MAP2K1/MEK1, dimerizes with BRAF and promotes BRAF-mediated phosphorylation of MAP2K1/MEK1 (PubMed:29433126). Interaction with BRAF enhances KSR2-mediated phosphorylation of MAP2K1 (in vitro). Blocks MAP3K8 kinase activity and MAP3K8-mediated sign
   1144..1171    +  misc_feature   MCS (fragment): multiple cloning site
   1179..1898    +  CDS            EGFP: the original enhanced GFP (Yang et al., 1996) mammalian codon-optimized
   1915..1998    +  CDS            large T antigen (fragment): large T antigen from SV40 (simian virus 40)
   2021..2142    +  polyA_signal   SV40 poly(A) signal: SV40 polyadenylation signal
   2176..2604    -  rep_origin     f1 ori (sequence partly withheld): f1 bacteriophage origin of replication; arrow indicates direction of (+) strand synthesis
   2631..2735    +  promoter       AmpR promoter: bla
   2737..3094    +  promoter       SV40 promoter: SV40 enhancer and early promoter
   3129..3923    +  CDS            NeoR/KanR: aminoglycoside phosphotransferase from Tn5; aph(3')-II (or nptII); confers resistance to neomycin, kanamycin, and G418 (Geneticin®)
   3944..4096    +  CDS            ble (fragment): BLE_KLEPN - Experimental evidence at protein level: Swiss-Prot protein existence level 1. Binding protein with a strong affinity to the bleomycin family of antibiotics. Binds to CL990; an antimitotic-antibiotic compound. From Klebsiella pneumoniae.
   4155..4202    +  polyA_signal   HSV TK poly(A) signal: herpes simplex virus thymidine kinase polyadenylation signal (Cole and Stacy, 1985)
   4293..4309    -  polyA_signal   bGH poly(A) signal (fragment): bovine growth hormone polyadenylation signal
   4531..5119    +  rep_origin     ori: high-copy-number ColE1/pMB1/pBR322/pUC origin of replication
>Addgene plasmid #217756 | p2X-KSR1-CA3-EGFP (2x-C-KSR) | addgene full sequence | sequence record 435795 | Addgene NGS Result
TAGTTATTAATAGTAATCAATTACGGGGTCATTAGTTCATAGCCCATATATGGAGTTCCGCGTTACATAA
CTTACGGTAAATGGCCCGCCTGGCTGACCGCCCAACGACCCCCGCCCATTGACGTCAATAATGACGTATG
TTCCCATAGTAACGCCAATAGGGACTTTCCATTGACGTCAATGGGTGGAGTATTTACGGTAAACTGCCCA
CTTGGCAGTACATCAAGTGTATCATATGCCAAGTACGCCCCCTATTGACGTCAATGACGGTAAATGGCCC
GCCTGGCATTATGCCCAGTACATGACCTTATGGGACTTTCCTACTTGGCAGTACATCTACGTATTAGTCA
TCGCTATTACCATGGTGATGCGGTTTTGGCAGTACATCAATGGGCGTGGATAGCGGTTTGACTCACGGGG
ATTTCCAAGTCTCCACCCCATTGACGTCAATGGGAGTTTGTTTTGGCACCAAAATCAACGGGACTTTCCA
AAATGTCGTAACAACTCCGCCCCATTGACGCAAATGGGCGGTAGGCGTGTACGGTGGGAGGTCTATATAA
GCAGAGCTGGTTTAGTGAACCGTCAGATCCGCTAGCGCCACCATGGGGAACCGCATTGATGACGTCTCCT
CGATGAGGTTTGATCTCTCGCATGGATCCCCACAGATGGTACGGAGGGATATCGGGCTGTCGGTGACGCA
CAGGTTCTCCACCAAGTCCTGGCTGTCGCAGGTCTGCCACGTGTGCCAGAAGAGCATGATATTTGGAGTG
AAGTGCAAGCATTGCAGGTTGAAGTGTCACAACAAATGTACCAAAGAAGCCCCTGCCTGTAGAATATCCT
TCCTGCCACTAACTCGGCTCGAGGGCGGTTCCTCTGGTGGTGGTGGTGCGGGGAACCGCATTGATGACGT
CTCCTCGATGAGGTTTGATCTCTCGCATGGATCCCCACAGATGGTACGGAGGGATATCGGGCTGTCGGTG
ACGCACAGGTTCTCCACCAAGTCCTGGCTGTCGCAGGTCTGCCACGTGTGCCAGAAGAGCATGATATTTG
GAGTGAAGTGCAAGCATTGCAGGTTGAAGTGTCACAACAAATGTACCAAAGAAGCCCCTGCCTGTAGAAT
ATCCTTCCTGCCACTAACTCGGTCGGTACCGCGGGCCCGGGATCCACCGGTCGCCACCATGGTGAGCAAG
GGCGAGGAGCTGTTCACCGGGGTGGTGCCCATCCTGGTCGAGCTGGACGGCGACGTAAACGGCCACAAGT
TCAGCGTGTCCGGCGAGGGCGAGGGCGATGCCACCTACGGCAAGCTGACCCTGAAGTTCATCTGCACCAC
CGGCAAGCTGCCCGTGCCCTGGCCCACCCTCGTGACCACCCTGACCTACGGCGTGCAGTGCTTCAGCCGC
TACCCCGACCACATGAAGCAGCACGACTTCTTCAAGTCCGCCATGCCCGAAGGCTACGTCCAGGAGCGCA
CCATCTTCTTCAAGGACGACGGCAACTACAAGACCCGCGCCGAGGTGAAGTTCGAGGGCGACACCCTGGT
GAACCGCATCGAGCTGAAGGGCATCGACTTCAAGGAGGACGGCAACATCCTGGGGCACAAGCTGGAGTAC
AACTACAACAGCCACAACGTCTATATCATGGCCGACAAGCAGAAGAACGGCATCAAGGTGAACTTCAAGA
TCCGCCACAACATCGAGGACGGCAGCGTGCAGCTCGCCGACCACTACCAGCAGAACACCCCCATCGGCGA
CGGCCCCGTGCTGCTGCCCGACAACCACTACCTGAGCACCCAGTCCGCCCTGAGCAAAGACCCCAACGAG
AAGCGCGATCACATGGTCCTGCTGGAGTTCGTGACCGCCGCCGGGATCACTCTCGGCATGGACGAGCTGT
ACAAGTAAAGCGGCCGCGACTCTAGATCATAATCAGCCATACCACATTTGTAGAGGTTTTACTTGCTTTA
AAAAACCTCCCACACCTCCCCCTGAACCTGAAACATAAAATGAATGCAATTGTTGTTGTTAACTTGTTTA
TTGCAGCTTATAATGGTTACAAATAAAGCAATAGCATCACAAATTTCACAAATAAAGCATTTTTTTCACT
GCATTCTAGTTGTGGTTTGTCCAAACTCATCAATGTATCTTAAGGCGTAAATTGTAAGCGTTAATATTTT
GTTAAAATTCGCGTTAAATTTTTGTTAAATCAGCTCATTTTTTAACCAATAGGCCGAAATCGGCAAAATC
CCTTATAAATCAAAAGAATAGACCGAGATAGGGT
[37 nt withheld, positions 2275-2311]
AAAGAACGTGGACTCCAACGTCAAAGG
[49 nt withheld, positions 2339-2387]
T
[91 nt withheld, positions 2389-2479]
G
[124 nt withheld, positions 2481-2604]
CAGGTGGCACTTTTCGGGGAAATGTGCGCGGAACCCCTATTTGTTTATTTTTCTAAATACATTCAAATAT
GTATCCGCTCATGAGACAATAACCCTGATAAATGCTTCAATAATATTGAAAAAGGAAGAGTCCTGAGGCG
GAAAGAACCAGCTGTGGAATGTGTGTCAGTTAGGGTGTGGAAAGTCCCCAGGCTCCCCAGCAGGCAGAAG
TATGCAAAGCATGCATCTCAATTAGTCAGCAACCAGGTGTGGAAAGTCCCCAGGCTCCCCAGCAGGCAGA
AGTATGCAAAGCATGCATCTCAATTAGTCAGCAACCATAGTCCCGCCCCTAACTCCGCCCATCCCGCCCC
TAACTCCGCCCAGTTCCGCCCATTCTCCGCCCCATGGCTGACTAATTTTTTTTATTTATGCAGAGGCCGA
GGCCGCCTCGGCCTCTGAGCTATTCCAGAAGTAGTGAGGAGGCTTTTTTGGAGGCCTAGGCTTTTGCAAA
GATCGATCAAGAGACAGGATGAGGATCGTTTCGCATGATTGAACAAGATGGATTGCACGCAGGTTCTCCG
GCCGCTTGGGTGGAGAGGCTATTCGGCTATGACTGGGCACAACAGACAATCGGCTGCTCTGATGCCGCCG
TGTTCCGGCTGTCAGCGCAGGGGCGCCCGGTTCTTTTTGTCAAGACCGACCTGTCCGGTGCCCTGAATGA
ACTGCAAGACGAGGCAGCGCGGCTATCGTGGCTGGCCACGACGGGCGTTCCTTGCGCAGCTGTGCTCGAC
GTTGTCACTGAAGCGGGAAGGGACTGGCTGCTATTGGGCGAAGTGCCGGGGCAGGATCTCCTGTCATCTC
ACCTTGCTCCTGCCGAGAAAGTATCCATCATGGCTGATGCAATGCGGCGGCTGCATACGCTTGATCCGGC
TACCTGCCCATTCGACCACCAAGCGAAACATCGCATCGAGCGAGCACGTACTCGGATGGAAGCCGGTCTT
GTCGATCAGGATGATCTGGACGAAGAGCATCAGGGGCTCGCGCCAGCCGAACTGTTCGCCAGGCTCAAGG
CGAGCATGCCCGACGGCGAGGATCTCGTCGTGACCCATGGCGATGCCTGCTTGCCGAATATCATGGTGGA
AAATGGCCGCTTTTCTGGATTCATCGACTGTGGCCGGCTGGGTGTGGCGGACCGCTATCAGGACATAGCG
TTGGCTACCCGTGATATTGCTGAAGAGCTTGGCGGCGAATGGGCTGACCGCTTCCTCGTGCTTTACGGTA
TCGCCGCTCCCGATTCGCAGCGCATCGCCTTCTATCGCCTTCTTGACGAGTTCTTCTGAGCGGGACTCTG
GGGTTCGAAATGACCGACCAAGCGACGCCCAACCTGCCATCACGAGATTTCGATTCCACCGCCGCCTTCT
ATGAAAGGTTGGGCTTCGGAATCGTTTTCCGGGACGCCGGCTGGATGATCCTCCAGCGCGGGGATCTCAT
GCTGGAGTTCTTCGCCCACCCTAGGGGGAGGCTAACTGAAACACGGAAGGAGACAATACCGGAAGGAACC
CGCGCTATGACGGCAATAAAAAGACAGAATAAAACGCACGGTGTTGGGTCGTTTGTTCATAAACGCGGGG
TTCGGTCCCAGGGCTGGCACTCTGTCGATACCCCACCGAGACCCCATTGGGGCCAATACGCCCGCGTTTC
TTCCTTTTCCCCACCCCACCCCCCAAGTTCGGGTGAAGGCCCAGGGCTCGCAGCCAACGTCGGGGCGGCA
GGCCCTGCCATAGCCTCAGGTTACTCATATATACTTTAGATTGATTTAAAACTTCATTTTTAATTTAAAA
GGATCTAGGTGAAGATCCTTTTTGATAATCTCATGACCAAAATCCCTTAACGTGAGTTTTCGTTCCACTG
AGCGTCAGACCCCGTAGAAAAGATCAAAGGATCTTCTTGAGATCCTTTTTTTCTGCGCGTAATCTGCTGC
TTGCAAACAAAAAAACCACCGCTACCAGCGGTGGTTTGTTTGCCGGATCAAGAGCTACCAACTCTTTTTC
CGAAGGTAACTGGCTTCAGCAGAGCGCAGATACCAAATACTGTTCTTCTAGTGTAGCCGTAGTTAGGCCA
CCACTTCAAGAACTCTGTAGCACCGCCTACATACCTCGCTCTGCTAATCCTGTTACCAGTGGCTGCTGCC
AGTGGCGATAAGTCGTGTCTTACCGGGTTGGACTCAAGACGATAGTTACCGGATAAGGCGCAGCGGTCGG
GCTGAACGGGGGGTTCGTGCACACAGCCCAGCTTGGAGCGAACGACCTACACCGAACTGAGATACCTACA
GCGTGAGCTATGAGAAAGCGCCACGCTTCCCGAAGGGAGAAAGGCGGACAGGTATCCGGTAAGCGGCAGG
GTCGGAACAGGAGAGCGCACGAGGGAGCTTCCAGGGGGAAACGCCTGGTATCTTTATAGTCCTGTCGGGT
TTCGCCACCTCTGACTTGAGCGTCGATTTTTGTGATGCTCGTCAGGGGGGCGGAGCCTATGGAAAAACGC
CAGCAACGCGGCCTTTTTACGGTTCCTGGCCTTTTGCTGGCCTTTTGCTCACATGTTCTTTCCTGCGTTA
TCCCCTGATTCTGTGGATAACCGTATTACCGCCATGCAT
