>Addgene plasmid #217756 | p2X-KSR1-CA3-EGFP (2x-C-KSR) | depositor partial sequence | sequence record 424996 | CMV promoter, insert up to SV40 poly A signal
CGTTACATAACTTACGGTAAATGGCCCGCCTGGCTGACCGCCCAACGACCCCCGCCCATTGACGTCAATA
ATGACGTATGTTCCCATAGTAACGCCAATAGGGACTTTCCATTGACGTCAATGGGTGGAGTATTTACGGT
AAACTGCCCACTTGGCAGTACATCAAGTGTATCATATGCCAAGTACGCCCCCTATTGACGTCAATGACGG
TAAATGGCCCGCCTGGCATTATGCCCAGTACATGACCTTATGGGACTTTCCTACTTGGCAGTACATCTAC
GTATTAGTCATCGCTATTACCATGGTGATGCGGTTTTGGCAGTACATCAATGGGCGTGGATAGCGGTTTG
ACTCACGGGGATTTCCAAGTCTCCACCCCATTGACGTCAATGGGAGTTTGTTTTGGCACCAAAATCAACG
GGACTTTCCAAAATGTCGTAACAACTCCGCCCCATTGACGCAAATGGGCGGTAGGCGTGTACGGTGGGAG
GTCTATATAAGCAGAGCTGGTTTAGTGAACCGTCAGATCCGCTAGCGCCACCATGGGGAACCGCATTGAT
GACGTCTCCTCGATGAGGTTTGATCTCTCGCATGGATCCCCACAGATGGTACGGAGGGATATCGGGCTGT
CGGTGACGCACAGGTTCTCCACCAAGTCCTGGCTGTCGCAGGTCTGCCACGTGTGCCAGAAGAGCATGAT
ATTTGGAGTGAAGTGCAAGCATTGCAGGTTGAAGTGTCACAACAAATGTACCAAAGAAGCCCCTGCCTGT
AGAATATCCTTCCTGCCACTAACTCGGCTCGAGGGCGGTTCCTCTGGTGGTGGTGGTGCGGGGAACCGCA
TTGATGACGTCTCCTCGATGAGGTTTGATCTCTCGCATGGATCCCCACAGATGGTACGGAGGGATATCGG
GCTGTCGGTGACGCACAGGTTCTCCACCAAGTCCTGGCTGTCGCAGGTCTGCCACGTGTGCCAGAAGAGC
ATGATATTTGGAGTGAAGTGCAAGCATTGCAGGTTGAAGTGTCACAACAAATGTACCAAAGAAGCCCCTG
CCTGTAGAATATCCTTCCTGCCACTAACTCGGTCGGTACCGCGGGCCCGGGATCCACCGGTCGCCACCAT
GGTGAGCAAGGGCGAGGAGCTGTTCACCGGGGTGGTGCCCATCCTGGTCGAGCTGGACGGCGACGTAAAC
GGCCACAAGTTCAGCGTGTCCGGCGAGGGCGAGGGCGATGCCACCTACGGCAAGCTGACCCTGAAGTTCA
TCTGCACCACCGGCAAGCTGCCCGTGCCCTGGCCCACCCTCGTGACCACCCTGACCTACGGCGTGCAGTG
CTTCAGCCGCTACCCCGACCACATGAAGCAGCACGACTTCTTCAAGTCCGCCATGCCCGAAGGCTACGTC
CAGGAGCGCACCATCTTCTTCAAGGACGACGGCAACTACAAGACCCGCGCCGAGGTGAAGTTCGAGGGCG
ACACCCTGGTGAACCGCATCGAGCTGAAGGGCATCGACTTCAAGGAGGACGGCAACATCCTGGGGCACAA
GCTGGAGTACAACTACAACAGCCACAACGTCTATATCATGGCCGACAAGCAGAAGAACGGCATCAAGGTG
AACTTCAAGATCCGCCACAACATCGAGGACGGCAGCGTGCAGCTCGCCGACCACTACCAGCAGAACACCC
CCATCGGCGACGGCCCCGTGCTGCTGCCCGACAACCACTACCTGAGCACCCAGTCCGCCCTGAGCAAAGA
CCCCAACGAGAAGCGCGATCACATGGTCCTGCTGGAGTTCGTGACCGCCGCCGGGATCACTCTCGGCATG
GACGAGCTGTACAAGTAAAGCGGCCGCGACTCTAGATCATAATCAGCCATACCACATTTGTAGAGGTTTT
ACTTGCTTTAAAAAACCTCCCACACCTCCCCCTGAACCTGAAACATAAAATGAATGCAATTGTTGTTGTT
AACTTGTTTATTGCAGCTTATAATGGTTACAAATAAAGCAATAGCATCACAAATTTCACAAATAAAGCAT
TTTTTTCACTGCATTCTAGTTGTGGTTTGTCCAAACTCATCAATGTATCTTA
